>Addgene plasmid #219738 | pNK6032 | addgene full sequence | sequence record 437090 | Addgene NGS Result
GTGGCTCTTCAGTGGACGAAAGGGCCTCGTGATACGCCTATTTTTATAGGTTAATGTCATGATAATAATG
GTTTCTTAGACGTCAGGTGGCACTTTTCGGGGAAATGTGCGCGGAACCCCTATTTGTTTATTTTTCTAAA
TACATTCAAATATGTATCCGCTCATGAGACAATAACCCTGATAAATGCTTCAATAATATTGAAAAAGGAA
GAGTATGCGCTCACGCAACTGGTCCAGAACCTTGACCGAACGCAGCGGTGGTAACGGCGCAGTGGCGGTT
TTCATGGCTTGTTATGACTGTTTTTTTTTGGGGTACAGTCTATGCCTCGGGCATCCAAGCAGCAAGCGCG
TTACGCCGTGGGTCGATGTTTGATGTTATGGAGCAGCAACGATGTTACGCAGCAGGGCAGTCGCCCTAAA
ACAAAGTTAAACATCATGAGGGAAGCGGTGATCGCCGAAGTATCGACTCAACTATCAGAGGTAGTTGGCG
TCATCGAGCGCCATCTCGAACCGACGTTGCTGGCCGTACATTTGTACGGCTCCGCAGTGGATGGCGGCCT
GAAGCCACACAGCGATATTGATTTGCTGGTTACGGTGACCGTAAGGCTTGATGAAACAACGCGGCGAGCT
TTGATCAACGACCTTTTGGAAACTTCGGCTTCCCCTGGAGAGAGCGAGATTCTCCGCGCTGTAGAAGTCA
CCATTGTTGTGCACGACGACATCATTCCGTGGCGTTATCCAGCTAAGCGCGAACTGCAATTTGGAGAATG
GCAGCGCAATGACATTCTTGCAGGTATCTTCGAGCCAGCCACGATCGACATTGATCTGGCTATCTTGCTG
ACAAAAGCAAGAGAACATAGCGTTGCCTTGGTAGGTCCAGCGGCGGAGGAACTCTTTGATCCGGTTCCTG
AACAGGATCTATTTGAGGCGCTAAATGAAACCTTAACGCTATGGAACTCGCCGCCCGACTGGGCTGGCGA
TGAGCGAAATGTAGTGCTTACGTTGTCCCGCATTTGGTACAGCGCAGTAACCGGCAAAATCGCGCCGAAG
GATGTCGCTGCCGACTGGGCAATGGAGCGCCTGCCGGCCCAGTATCAGCCCGTCATACTTGAAGCTAGAC
AGGCTTATCTTGGACAAGAAGAAGATCGCTTGGCCTCGCGCGCAGATCAGTTGGAAGAATTTGTCCATTA
CGTAAAAGGCGAGATCACCAAGGTAGTCGGCAAATAACTGTCAGACCAAGTTTACTCATATATACTTTAG
ATTGATTTAAAACTTCATTTTTAATTTAAAAGGATCTAGGTGAAGATCCTTTTTGATAATCTCATGACCA
AAATCCCTTAACGTGAGTTTTCGTTCCACTGAGCGTCAGACCCCGTAGAAAAGATCAAAGGATCTTCTTG
AGATCCTTTTTTTCTGCGCGTAATCTGCTGCTTGCAAACAAAAAAACCACCGCTACCAGCGGTGGTTTGT
TTGCCGGATCAAGAGCTACCAACTCTTTTTCCGAAGGTAACTGGCTTCAGCAGAGCGCAGATACCAAATA
CTGTTCTTCTAGTGTAGCCGTAGTTAGGCCACCACTTCAAGAACTCTGTAGCACCGCCTACATACCTCGC
TCTGCTAATCCTGTTACCAGTGGCTGCTGCCAGTGGCGATAAGTCGTGTCTTACCGGGTTGGACTCAAGA
CGATAGTTACCGGATAAGGCGCAGCGGTCGGGCTGAACGGGGGGTTCGTGCACACAGCCCAGCTTGGAGC
GAACGACCTACACCGAACTGAGATACCTACAGCGTGAGCTATGAGAAAGCGCCACGCTTCCCGAAGGGAG
AAAGGCGGACAGGTATCCGGTAAGCGGCAGGGTCGGAACAGGAGAGCGCACGAGGGAGCTTCCAGGGGGA
AACGCCTGGTATCTTTATAGTCCTGTCGGGTTTCGCCACCTCTGACTTGAGCGTCGATTTTTGTGATGCT
CGTCAGGGGGGCGGAGCCTATGGAAAAACGCCAGCAACGCGGCCTTTTTACGGTTCCTGGCCTTTTGCTG
GCCTTTTGCTCACATGTTCTTTCCTGCGTTATCCCCTGATTCTGTGGATAACCGTATTACCGCCTTTGAG
TGAGCTGATACCGCTCGCCGCAGCCGAACGACCGAGCGCAGCGAGTCAGTGAGCGAGGAAGCGGAAGAGC
GCCCAATACGCAAACCGCCTCTCCCCGCGCGTTGGCCGATTCATTAATCACTCTGTGGTCTCAGGAGTCA
TCAAAATATTTAGCAGCATTCCAGATTGGGTTCAATCAACAAGGTACGAGCCATATCACTTTATTCAAAT
TGGTATCGCCAAAACCAAGAAGGAACTCCCATCCTCAAAGGTTTGTAAGGAAGAATTCTCAGTCCAAAGC
CTCAACAAGGTCAGGGTACAGAGTCTCCAAACCATTAGCCAAAAGCTACAGGAGATCAATGAAGAATCTT
CAATCAAAGTAAACTACTGTTCCAGCACATGCATCATGGTCAGTAAGTTTCAGAAAAAGACATCCACCGA
GGACTTAAAGTTAGTGGGCATCTTTGAAAGTAATCTTGTCAACATCGAGCAGCTGGCTTGTGGGGACCAG
ACAAAAAAGGAATGGTGCAGAATTGTTAGGCGCACCTACCAAAAGCATCTTTGCCTTTATTGCAAAGATA
AAGCAGATTCCTCTAGTACAAGTGGGGAACAAAATAACGTGGAAAAGAGCTGTCCTGACAGCCCACTCAC
TAATGCGTATGACGAACGCAGTGACGACCACAAAAGAATTCCCTCTATATAAGAAGGCATTCATTCCCAT
TTGAAGGATCATCAGATACTGAACCAATATTTCTCAATGTGAGACCACGAA
Features (pLannotate 1.2.2; 7 found; start..end, strand, type, name):
    110..214     +  promoter       AmpR promoter: bla
    205..285     -  CDS            int (fragment): INT2_ECOLX - Protein inferred from homology: Swiss-Prot protein existence level 3. Putative integrase believed to be involved in the insertion of antibiotic resistance genes into plasmids and transposons. From Escherichia coli.
    373..429     +  CDS            GmR (fragment): gentamycin acetyltransferase; aacC1; confers resistance to gentamycin
    436..1224    +  CDS            aadA: S3AD_ECOLX - Experimental evidence at protein level: Swiss-Prot protein existence level 1. Mediates bacterial resistance to the antibiotics streptomycin and spectinomycin. From Escherichia coli.
   1398..1986    +  rep_origin     ori: high-copy-number ColE1/pMB1/pBR322/pUC origin of replication
   2169..2218    +  CDS            lacI (fragment): lac repressor; lacI; The lac repressor binds to the lac operator to inhibit transcription in E. coli. This inhibition can be relieved by adding lactose or isopropyl-β-D-thiogalactopyranoside (IPTG).
   2240..2779    +  CDS            IBMP_FMVD (fragment): Protein inferred from homology: Swiss-Prot protein existence level 3. Enhances the translation of downstream ORFs on polycistronic mRNAs derived from figwort mosaic virus. From Figwort mosaic virus (strain DxS) (FMV).
