[The description below was written by a language model from this plasmid's Addgene catalogue record and pLannotate feature annotations shown in this document.]
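Description:
pNK6032 is a small MoClo (Golden Gate modular cloning) Level 0 part plasmid that stores the Figwort mosaic virus (FMV) promoter as a standardized "promoter + 5′ UTR" module for plant synthetic biology. The sequenced plasmid is 2,851 nt, consistent with a backbone of about 2.25 kb carrying a 598 bp insert. It is maintained in E. coli at high copy through a ColE1/pUC-type origin and selected with spectinomycin. Resistance comes from an aadA (streptomycin/spectinomycin adenylyltransferase) gene, with an AmpR (bla) promoter annotated upstream of it. The short integrase, gentamicin acetyltransferase and lacI fragments in the feature table appear to be non-functional remnants of the resistance cassette and of the original cloning site. They are not independent functional elements.

The payload is the FMV promoter, a strong constitutive promoter from a plant pararetrovirus. The automated annotation does not label it as a promoter. Instead it marks this region as a fragment of an FMV protein-coding sequence (the viral translational enhancer protein), which probably reflects overlap between the promoter and viral coding sequence in the compact FMV genome. The part was inserted using BbsI, and those sites were destroyed during cloning, as is usual when building a Level 0 module. In the MoClo scheme such parts are normally released with a second type IIS enzyme and joined to coding-sequence and terminator modules to make Level 1 transcription units, but the record does not list the flanking sites or overhangs. The plasmid carries no plant selectable marker, reporter or T-DNA borders, so it serves as a parts donor, not an expression vector. It comes from a collection used to compare the strength of plant promoters systematically in Nicotiana expression systems.
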