Addgene plasmid #219738: pNK6032
Purpose: MoClo-compatible Level 0 - promoter + 5U vector carrying promoter FMV
Depositing lab: Alexander Mishin. Depositing organization: Planta LLC. Publication: Systematic Comparison of Plant Promoters in Nicotiana spp. Expression Systems. Shakhova ES, Markina NM, Mitiouchkina T, Bugaeva EN, Karataeva TA, Palkina KA, Fakhranurova LI, Yampolsky IV, Sarkisyan KS, Mishin AS. Int J Mol Sci. 2022 Dec 6;23(23):15441. doi: 10.3390/ijms232315441. PubMed 36499768.
Backbone
  Vector backbone: Level 0 - promoter + 5U - like
  Backbone size w/o insert (bp): 2251
  Vector type: Plant Expression, Synthetic Biology
Growth in bacteria
  Bacterial resistance: Spectinomycin, 50 μg/mL
  Growth temperature: 37°C
  Growth strain: DH5alpha
  Copy number: High Copy
Gene/Insert
  Gene/Insert name: Figwort mosaic virus (FMV) promoter
  Species: Figwort mosaic virus
  Insert size (bp): 598
  Promoter: FMV
  Cloning method: Restriction Enzyme; 5′ cloning site BbsI (destroyed during cloning); 3′ cloning site BbsI (destroyed during cloning)
  Sequencing primers: 5′ gagcgaggaagcggaagagcgccc; 3′ accattattatcatgacattaacc
Terms and licenses: Academic/Nonprofit Terms; Industry Terms: Not Available to Industry
How to cite: pNK6032 was a gift from Alexander Mishin (Addgene plasmid # 219738 ; http://n2t.net/addgene:219738 ; RRID:Addgene_219738)
